Addgene plasmid #32582: pENTR-L1-SYN-R5
Depositing lab: Matthew Nolan. Depositing organization: University of Edinburgh. Publication: A Molecular Toolbox for Rapid Generation of Viral Vectors to Up- or Down-Regulate Neuronal Gene Expression in vivo. White MD, Milne RV, Nolan MF. Front Mol Neurosci. 2011;4:8. Epub 2011 Jul 4. 10.3389/fnmol.2011.00008 PubMed 21772812.
Backbone
  Vector backbone: pDONR221 P1-P5r
  Backbone manufacturer: Invitrogen
  Vector type: Gateway cloning vector
Growth in bacteria
  Bacterial resistance: Kanamycin, 50 μg/mL
  Growth temperature: 30°C
  Growth strain: Stbl2
  Copy number: High Copy
Gene/Insert
  Gene/Insert name: Synapsin I promoter
  Species: H. sapiens (human)
  Cloning method: Gateway Cloning
  Sequencing primers: 5′ M13 Forward
Resource information
  A portion of this plasmid was derived from a plasmid made by: SYN and ESYN sequences used in these plasmids were provided by Hiroyuki Hioki from the Graduate School of Medicine, Kyoto University, Japan
Terms and licenses: Academic/Nonprofit Terms; Industry Terms: Not Available to Industry
Depositor comments: Gene Therapy 14, 872-882 (June 2007) doi:10.1038/sj.gt.3302924 Efficient gene transduction of neurons by lentivirus with enhanced neuron-specific promoters H Hioki, H Kameda, H Nakamura, T Okunomiya, K Ohira, K Nakamura, M Kuroda, T Furuta and T Kaneko
How to cite: pENTR-L1-SYN-R5 was a gift from Matthew Nolan (Addgene plasmid # 32582 ; http://n2t.net/addgene:32582 ; RRID:Addgene_32582)
