[The description below was written by a language model from this plasmid's Addgene catalogue record and pLannotate feature annotations shown in this document.]
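Description:
pENTR-L1-SYN-R5 is a small (about 3 kb) Gateway entry clone built by recombining the human synapsin I promoter into the Invitrogen donor vector pDONR221 P1-P5r. It is a bacterial cloning intermediate rather than an expression vector in its own right. It replicates in E. coli from a high-copy ColE1/pUC-type origin and is selected with kanamycin through the aph(3')-Ia gene. The annotated backbone also carries the rrnB T1 and T2 transcription terminators upstream of the cloning region, which insulate the insert from read-through transcription. A T7 promoter lies on the far side of the insert, and short lacI and lacZα remnants are present with no functional role.

The payload is a roughly 380 bp human synapsin I (hSyn) promoter, annotated as a fragment of the reference promoter, which confers neuron-specific expression. It is flanked by attL1 upstream and attR5 downstream, the latter spanning the numbering origin of the circular sequence. This attL1/attR5 pairing marks the plasmid as the first module in a two-fragment MultiSite Gateway reaction. In an LR Clonase reaction it is combined with a second entry clone carrying a compatible attL5 site and a further att site, typically holding a coding sequence or knockdown cassette, and with a destination vector. The result places the promoter directly upstream of the chosen payload in a defined order and orientation.

According to the associated publication, the plasmid belongs to a modular toolbox for rapidly assembling viral vectors that up- or down-regulate gene expression in neurons in vivo, with this module supplying the neuron-restricted promoter. The promoter sequence was derived from earlier work on lentiviral vectors with enhanced neuron-specific promoters. The record does not specify the partner entry clones or the destination vectors.
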