Features (pLannotate 1.2.2; 10 found; start..end, strand, type, name):
    172..190     -  promoter       T7 promoter: promoter for bacteriophage T7 RNA polymerase
    324..1133    +  CDS            KanR: aminoglycoside phosphotransferase; aph(3')-Ia; confers resistance to kanamycin in bacteria or G418 (Geneticin®) in eukaryotes
   1280..1868    +  rep_origin     ori: high-copy-number ColE1/pMB1/pBR322/pUC origin of replication
   2051..2143    +  CDS            lacI (fragment): lac repressor; lacI; The lac repressor binds to the lac operator to inhibit transcription in E. coli. This inhibition can be relieved by adding lactose or isopropyl-β-D-thiogalactopyranoside (IPTG).
   2198..2225    -  terminator     rrnB T2 terminator: transcription terminator T2 from the E. coli rrnB gene
   2357..2400    +  terminator     rrnB T1 terminator: Escherichia coli rrnB; transcription terminator T1 from the E. coli rrnB gene
   2447..2483    -  CDS            lacZα (fragment): LacZα fragment of β-galactosidase; lacZ fragment
   2499..2598    +  protein_bind   attL1: mutant version of attL; recombination site for the Gateway® LR reaction LR Clonase™
   2622..3001    +  promoter       hSyn promoter (fragment): human synapsin I promoter; confers neuron-specific expression (Kügler et al., 2003)
   3003..116     +  protein_bind   attR5 (across the origin): mutant version of attR; recombination site for the Gateway® LR reaction LR Clonase™
>Addgene plasmid #32582 | pENTR-L1-SYN-R5 | depositor full sequence | sequence record 37839 | pENTR-L1-SYN-R5 sequence 3010 bps
TATACAAAAGTTGAACGAGAAACGTAAAATGATATAAATATCAATATATTAAATTAGATTTTGCATAAAA
AACAGACTACATAATACTGTAAAACACAACATATCCAGTCACTATGAATCAACTACTTAGATGGTATTAG
TGACCTGTACTGCAGGGCGGCCGCGATATCCCCTATAGTGAGTCGTATTACATGGTCATAGCTGTTTCCT
GGCAGCTCTGGCCCGTGTCTCAAAATCTCTGATGTTACATTGCACAAGATAAAAATATATCATCATGAAC
AATAAAACTGTCTGCTTACATAAACAGTAATACAAGGGGTGTTATGAGCCATATTCAACGGGAAACGTCG
AGGCCGCGATTAAATTCCAACATGGATGCTGATTTATATGGGTATAAATGGGCTCGCGATAATGTCGGGC
AATCAGGTGCGACAATCTATCGCTTGTATGGGAAGCCCGATGCGCCAGAGTTGTTTCTGAAACATGGCAA
AGGTAGCGTTGCCAATGATGTTACAGATGAGATGGTCAGACTAAACTGGCTGACGGAATTTATGCCTCTT
CCGACCATCAAGCATTTTATCCGTACTCCTGATGATGCATGGTTACTCACCACTGCGATCCCCGGAAAAA
CAGCATTCCAGGTATTAGAAGAATATCCTGATTCAGGTGAAAATATTGTTGATGCGCTGGCAGTGTTCCT
GCGCCGGTTGCATTCGATTCCTGTTTGTAATTGTCCTTTTAACAGCGATCGCGTATTTCGTCTCGCTCAG
GCGCAATCACGAATGAATAACGGTTTGGTTGATGCGAGTGATTTTGATGACGAGCGTAATGGCTGGCCTG
TTGAACAAGTCTGGAAAGAAATGCATAAACTTTTGCCATTCTCACCGGATTCAGTCGTCACTCATGGTGA
TTTCTCACTTGATAACCTTATTTTTGACGAGGGGAAATTAATAGGTTGTATTGATGTTGGACGAGTCGGA
ATCGCAGACCGATACCAGGATCTTGCCATCCTATGGAACTGCCTCGGTGAGTTTTCTCCTTCATTACAGA
AACGGCTTTTTCAAAAATATGGTATTGATAATCCTGATATGAATAAATTGCAGTTTCATTTGATGCTCGA
TGAGTTTTTCTAATCAGAATTGGTTAATTGGTTGTAACACTGGCAGAGCATTACGCTGACTTGACGGGAC
GGCGCAAGCTCATGACCAAAATCCCTTAACGTGAGTTACGCGTCGTTCCACTGAGCGTCAGACCCCGTAG
AAAAGATCAAAGGATCTTCTTGAGATCCTTTTTTTCTGCGCGTAATCTGCTGCTTGCAAACAAAAAAACC
ACCGCTACCAGCGGTGGTTTGTTTGCCGGATCAAGAGCTACCAACTCTTTTTCCGAAGGTAACTGGCTTC
AGCAGAGCGCAGATACCAAATACTGTTCTTCTAGTGTAGCCGTAGTTAGGCCACCACTTCAAGAACTCTG
TAGCACCGCCTACATACCTCGCTCTGCTAATCCTGTTACCAGTGGCTGCTGCCAGTGGCGATAAGTCGTG
TCTTACCGGGTTGGACTCAAGACGATAGTTACCGGATAAGGCGCAGCGGTCGGGCTGAACGGGGGGTTCG
TGCACACAGCCCAGCTTGGAGCGAACGACCTACACCGAACTGAGATACCTACAGCGTGAGCTATGAGAAA
GCGCCACGCTTCCCGAAGGGAGAAAGGCGGACAGGTATCCGGTAAGCGGCAGGGTCGGAACAGGAGAGCG
CACGAGGGAGCTTCCAGGGGGAAACGCCTGGTATCTTTATAGTCCTGTCGGGTTTCGCCACCTCTGACTT
GAGCGTCGATTTTTGTGATGCTCGTCAGGGGGGCGGAGCCTATGGAAAAACGCCAGCAACGCGGCCTTTT
TACGGTTCCTGGCCTTTTGCTGGCCTTTTGCTCACATGTTCTTTCCTGCGTTATCCCCTGATTCTGTGGA
TAACCGTATTACCGCCTTTGAGTGAGCTGATACCGCTCGCCGCAGCCGAACGACCGAGCGCAGCGAGTCA
GTGAGCGAGGAAGCGGAAGAGCGCCCAATACGCAAACCGCCTCTCCCCGCGCGTTGGCCGATTCATTAAT
GCAGCTGGCACGACAGGTTTCCCGACTGGAAAGCGGGCAGTGAGCGCAACGCAATTAATACGCGTACCGC
TAGCCAGGAAGAGTTTGTAGAAACGCAAAAAGGCCATCCGTCAGGATGGCCTTCTGCTTAGTTTGATGCC
TGGCAGTTTATGGCGGGCGTCCTGCCCGCCACCCTCCGGGCCGTTGCTTCACAACGTTCAAATCCGCTCC
CGGCGGATTTGTCCTACTCAGGAGAGCGTTCACCGACAAACAACAGATAAAACGAAAGGCCCAGTCTTCC
GACTGAGCCTTTCGTTTTATTTGATGCCTGGCAGTTCCCTACTCTCGCGTTAACGCTAGCATGGATGTTT
TCCCAGTCACGACGTTGTAAAACGACGGCCAGTCTTAAGCTCGGGCCCCAAATAATGATTTTATTTTGAC
TGATAGTGACCTGTTCGTTGCAACAAATTGATGAGCAATGCTTTTTTATAATGCCAACTTTGTACAAAAA
AGCAGGCTTACTGCAGAGGGCCCTGCGTATGAGTGCAAGTGGGTTTTAGGACCAGGATGAGGCGGGGTGG
GGGTGCCTACCTGACGACCGACCCCGACCCACTGGACAAGCACCCAACCCCCATTCCCCAAATTGCGCAT
CCCCTATCAGAGAGGGGGAGGGGAAACAGGATGCGGCGAGGCGCGTGCGCACTGCCAGCTTCAGCACCGC
GGACAGTGCCTTCGCCCCCGCCTGGCGGCGCGCGCCACCGCCGCCTCAGCACTGAAGGCGCGCTGACGTC
ACTCGCCGGTCCCCCGCAAACTCCCCTTCCCGGCCACCTTGGTCGCGTCCGCGCCGCCGCCGGCCCAGCC
GGACCGCACCACGCGAGGCGCGAGATAGGGGGGCACGGGCGCGACCATCTGCGCTGCGGCGACAACTTTG
