>Addgene plasmid #32582 | pENTR-L1-SYN-R5 | addgene partial sequence | sequence record 39043 | M13pUC-Fwd 5'-CCCAGTCACGACGTTGTAAAACG-3'
ATGATTTTATTTTGACTGATAGTGACCTGTTCGTTGCAACAAATTGATGAGCAATGCTTTTTTATAATGC
CAACTTTGTACAAAAAAGCATACCTGCAGAGGGCCCTGCGTATGAGTGCAAGTGGGTTTTAGGACCAGGA
TGAGGCGGGGTGGGGGTGCCTACCTGACGACCGACCCCGACCCACTGGACAAGCACCCAACCCCCATTCC
CCAAATTGCGCATCCCCTATCAGAGAGGGGGAGGGGAAACAGGATGCGGCGAGGCGCGTGCGCACTGCCA
GCTTCAGCACCGCGGACAGTGCCTTCGCCCCCGCCTGGCGGCGCGCGCCACCGCCGCCTCAGCACTGAAG
GCGCGCTGACGTCACTCGCCGGTCCCCCGCAAACTCCCCTTCCCGGCCACCTTGGTCGCGTCCGCGCCGC
CGCCGGCCCAGCCGGACCGCACCACGCGAGGCGCGAGATAGGGGGGCACGGGCGCGACCATCTGCGCTGC
GGCGACAACTTTGTATACAAAAGTTGAACGAGAAACGTAAAATGATATAAATATCAATATATTAAATTAG
ATTTTGCATAAAAAACAGACTACATAATACTGTAAAACACAACATATCCAGTCACTATGAATCAACTACT
TAGATGGTATTAGTGACCTGTACTGCAGGGCGGCCGCGAT
